Addgene plasmid #49404: pMSCV-Nras61K-Puro
Purpose: MSCVpuro based vector, expressing Nras mutant 61K.
Depositing lab: Tobias Neff. Depositing organization: University of Colorado Denver and Anschutz Medical Campus.
Backbone
  Vector backbone: pMSCV-puro
  Backbone size w/o insert (bp): 5500
  Total vector size (bp): 6700
  Vector type: Mammalian Expression, Retroviral
  Selectable markers: Puromycin
Growth in bacteria
  Bacterial resistance: Ampicillin, 100 μg/mL
  Growth temperature: 37°C
  Growth strain: DH5alpha
  Copy number: High Copy
Gene/Insert
  Gene/Insert name: N Ras K61
  Species: H. sapiens (human)
  Insert size (bp): 1200
  Mutation: 61K constitutively activated
  GenBank ID: NM_002524
  Entrez Gene: NRAS (a.k.a. ALPS4, CMNS, KRAS, N-ras, NCMS, NRAS1, NS6)
  Promoter: MSCV promotor
  Cloning method: Restriction Enzyme; 5′ cloning site Bglii (destroyed during cloning); 3′ cloning site Bglii (destroyed during cloning)
  Sequencing primers: 5′ MSCV puro; 3′ MSCV puro
Resource information
  A portion of this plasmid was derived from a plasmid made by: Plasmid 12543: pBabe N-Ras 61K from Der Channing
Terms and licenses: Academic/Nonprofit Terms; Industry Terms: Not Available to Industry
How to cite: pMSCV-Nras61K-Puro was a gift from Tobias Neff (Addgene plasmid # 49404 ; http://n2t.net/addgene:49404 ; RRID:Addgene_49404)
