[The description below was written by a language model from this plasmid's Addgene catalogue record.]
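Description:
pMSCV-Nras61K-Puro is a retroviral mammalian expression vector built on the pMSCV-puro backbone (about 5.5 kb), carrying a roughly 1.2 kb human NRAS insert for a total size of about 6.7 kb. It is propagated in E. coli as a high-copy plasmid under ampicillin selection. In mammalian cells, puromycin selection is used to enrich for cells that have taken up the vector. As an MSCV (murine stem cell virus) type vector, it is meant to be introduced into a packaging cell line. There the region between the long terminal repeats is transcribed, packaged into retroviral particles, and then delivered to target cells, where it integrates stably as a provirus.

The payload is human NRAS with the codon 61 lysine substitution (61K), which the record describes as constitutively activated. Mutations at this position are well known to impair the GTPase activity of Ras, locking it in its signalling-competent state. Expression is driven by the MSCV promoter, that is, the transcriptional activity of the 5′ LTR, which is valued for robust expression in haematopoietic and stem cell populations. The record does not say which promoter drives the puromycin resistance gene, and no epitope tags or reporters are listed. The insert was placed at a BglII site, with both junctions destroyed during cloning, and part of the plasmid derives from an earlier pBabe-based N-Ras 61K construct. No feature table is available, so finer details cannot be confirmed. The vector suits stable retroviral expression of oncogenic NRAS, for example in studies of Ras-driven signalling or transformation, though the record gives no specific application.
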