>Addgene plasmid #49404 | pMSCV-Nras61K-Puro | addgene partial sequence | sequence record 75871 | pLXSN-5
ATCCTCTAGAGTCGACCTGCAGCCCAAGCTAATTCCCCCGGCTGTGGTCCTAAATCTGTCCAAAGCAGAG
GCAGTGGAGCTTGAGGTTCTTGCTGGTGTGAAATGACTGAGTACAAACTGGTGGTGGTTGGAGCAGGTGG
TGTTGGGAAAAGCGCACTGACAATCCAGCTAATCCAGAACCACTTTGTAGATGAATATGATCCCACCATA
GAGGATTCTTACAGAAAACAAGTGGTTATAGATGGTGAAACCTGTTTGTTGGACATACTGGATACAGCTG
GAAAAGAAGAGTACAGTGCCATGAGAGACCAATACATGAGGACAGGCGAAGGCTTCCTCTGTGTATTTGC
CATCAATAATAGCAAGTCATTTGCGGATATTAACCTCTACAGGGAGCAGATTAAGCGAGTAAAAGACTCG
GATGATGTACCTATGGTGCTAGTGGGAAACAAGTGTGATTTGCCAACAAGGACAGTTGATACAAAACAAG
CCCACGAACTGGCCAAGAGTTACGGGATTCCATTCATTGAAACCTCAGCCAAGACCAGACAGGGTGTTGA
AGATGCTTTTTACACACTGGTAAGAGAAATACGCCAGTACCGAATGAAAAAACTCAACAGCAGTGATGAT
GGGACTCAGGGTTGTATGGGATTGCCATGTGTGGTGATGTAACAAGATACTTTTAAAGTTTTGTCAGAAA
AGAGCCACTTTCAAGCTGCACTGACACCCTGGTCCTGACTTCCCTGGAGGAGAAGTATTCCTGTTGCTGT
CTTCAGTCTCACAGAGAAGCTCCTGCTACTTCCCCAGCTCTCAGTAGTTTAGTACAATAATCTCTATTTG
AGAAGTTCTCAGAATAACTACCTCCTCACTTGGCTGTCTGACCAGAGAATGCACCTCTTGTTACTCCCTG
TTATTTTTCTGCCCTGGGTTCTTCCACAGCACAAACACACCTCTGCC
